Addgene plasmid #142211: TFORF0891
Purpose: Lentiviral vector for overexpressing transcription factor ORFs with unique 24-bp barcodes. Barcodes facilitate identification of transcription factors in pooled screens.
Depositing lab: Feng Zhang. Depositing organization: Broad Institute. Publication: A transcription factor atlas of directed differentiation. Joung J, Ma S, Tay T, Geiger-Schuller KR, Kirchgatterer PC, Verdine VK, Guo B, Arias-Garcia MA, Allen WE, Singh A, Kuksenko O, Abudayyeh OO, Gootenberg JS, Fu Z, Macrae RK, Buenrostro JD, Regev A, Zhang F. Cell. 2023 Jan 5;186(1):209-229.e26. doi: 10.1016/j.cell.2022.11.026. PubMed 36608654.
Backbone
  Vector backbone: pLX_TRC317
  Backbone manufacturer: Broad Institute Genetic Perturbation Platform
  Backbone size w/o insert (bp): 8264
  Vector type: Mammalian Expression, Lentiviral
  Selectable markers: Puromycin
Growth in bacteria
  Bacterial resistance: Ampicillin, 100 μg/mL
  Growth temperature: 37°C
  Growth strain: NEB Stable
  Copy number: High Copy
Gene/Insert
  Gene/Insert name: ING4
  Species: H. sapiens (human)
  Insert size (bp): 851
  Entrez Gene: ING4 (a.k.a. my036, p29ING4)
  Promoter: EF1a
  Cloning method: Unknown
  Sequencing primers: 5′ GGGTGGAGACTGAAGTTAGGCCAG; 3′ CACATAGCGTAAAAGGAGCAACATAG
Terms and licenses: Academic/Nonprofit Terms; Industry Terms: Not Available to Industry
Depositor comments: NM_001127582,ENST00000396807 . The transcription factor ORF portion of this plasmid was synthesized by Genewiz. Please test multiple small colonies in case of plasmid recombination. To make this collection available in a timely manner, a portion of this collection was not fully sequenced by Addgene. If an Addgene verified full plasmid sequence is not available, please contact us prior to placing an order to request the full sequence.
How to cite: TFORF0891 was a gift from Feng Zhang (Addgene plasmid # 142211 ; http://n2t.net/addgene:142211 ; RRID:Addgene_142211)
