[The description below was written by a language model from this plasmid's Addgene catalogue record and pLannotate feature annotations shown in this document.]
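Description:
TFORF0891 is a lentiviral mammalian expression plasmid built on the pLX_TRC317 backbone, one member of a barcoded transcription factor ORF collection. It carries the human ING4 open reading frame, a component of HBO1 histone acetyltransferase complexes, under the strong constitutive EF-1α promoter. In bacteria it is maintained through a high-copy ColE1/pUC-type origin and ampicillin resistance (β-lactamase); an f1 origin and remnants of a lac/T7/T3 cloning region are also present in the backbone. The depositor notes that the plasmid can recombine and that the ORF portion was made by gene synthesis.

The viral portion follows a third-generation, self-inactivating layout. An RSV promoter drives a truncated HIV-1 5' LTR, followed by the Ψ packaging signal with a gag fragment, the Rev response element for nuclear export of the genomic RNA, and a cPPT/CTS. The 3' LTR has a ΔU3 deletion that silences LTR transcription after integration, and an SV40 polyadenylation signal follows it. Within the provirus, an SV40 promoter/origin segment drives puromycin N-acetyltransferase for selection of transduced cells. This cassette lies upstream of the EF-1α–ING4 unit. A WPRE downstream of the ORF enhances transcript stability and expression. The annotated ING4 coding region is about 750 bp, shorter than the 851 bp insert recorded. The remainder presumably includes flanking sequence and the unique 24-bp barcode described in the record, although the barcode is not annotated as a feature. A short U6 promoter match sits in this interval. The construct is intended for ING4 overexpression, particularly in pooled screens where the barcode identifies which transcription factor each cell received.
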