Features (pLannotate 1.2.2; 31 found; start..end, strand, type, name):
      5..231     +  promoter       RSV promoter: Rous sarcoma virus enhancer/promoter
    232..412     +  LTR            5' LTR (truncated): truncated 5' long terminal repeat (LTR) from HIV-1
    459..584     +  misc_feature   HIV-1 Ψ: packaging signal of human immunodeficiency virus type 1
    568..931     +  CDS            HIV-1 gag (fragment): gag protein from human immunodeficiency virus 1; gag
   1077..1310    +  misc_feature   RRE: The Rev response element (RRE) of HIV-1 allows for Rev-dependent mRNA export from the nucleus to the cytoplasm.
   1687..1713    +  CDS            Rev (fragment): human immunodeficiency virus 1 (HIV-1) Rev protein; rev; enhances nuclear export of unspliced and incompletely spliced viral mRNAs
   1720..1743    +  promoter       SV40 promoter (fragment): SV40 early promoter
   1744..1815    +  promoter       SV40 promoter (fragment): SV40 enhancer and early promoter
   1839..1974    +  rep_origin     SV40 ori: SV40 origin of replication
   2020..2616    +  CDS            PuroR (fragment): puromycin N-acetyltransferase; pac from Streptomyces; confers resistance to puromycin
   2665..2782    +  misc_feature   cPPT/CTS: central polypurine tract and central termination sequence of HIV-1
   2847..2913    +  CDS            small t antigen (fragment): SV40 (simian virus 40) small t antigen
   2920..4098    +  promoter       EF-1α promoter: strong constitutive promoter for human elongation factor EF-1α
   4115..4861    +  CDS            ING4: ING4_HUMAN - Experimental evidence at protein level: Swiss-Prot protein existence level 1. Component of HBO1 complexes, which specifically mediate acetylation of histone H3 at 'Lys-14' (H3K14ac), and have reduced activity toward histone H4 (PubMed:16387653). Through chromatin acetylation it may function in DNA replication (PubMed:16387653). May inhibit tumor progression by modulating the transcriptional output of signaling pathways which regulate cell proliferation (PubMed:15251430, PubMed:15528276). Can suppress brain tumor angiogenesis through transcriptional repression of RELA/NFKB3 target
   4877..4930    +  promoter       U6 promoter (fragment): RNA polymerase III promoter for human U6 snRNA
   4972..5560    +  misc_feature   WPRE: woodchuck hepatitis virus posttranscriptional regulatory element
   5611..5630    +  misc_feature   cPPT/CTS (fragment): central polypurine tract and central termination sequence of HIV-1
   5632..5865    +  LTR            3' LTR (ΔU3): self-inactivating 3' long terminal repeat (LTR) from HIV-1
   5943..6064    +  polyA_signal   SV40 poly(A) signal: SV40 polyadenylation signal
   6104..6239    +  rep_origin     SV40 ori: SV40 origin of replication
   6260..6278    -  promoter       T7 promoter: promoter for bacteriophage T7 RNA polymerase
   6286..6441    +  CDS            lacZα (fragment): LacZα fragment of β-galactosidase; lacZ fragment
   6446..6874    +  rep_origin     f1 ori (sequence partly withheld): f1 bacteriophage origin of replication; arrow indicates direction of (+) strand synthesis
   6927..7031    +  promoter       AmpR promoter: bla
   7032..7892    +  CDS            AmpR: β-lactamase; bla; confers resistance to ampicillin, carbenicillin, and related antibiotics
   8063..8651    +  rep_origin     ori: high-copy-number ColE1/pMB1/pBR322/pUC origin of replication
   8834..8926    +  CDS            lacI (fragment): lac repressor; lacI; The lac repressor binds to the lac operator to inhibit transcription in E. coli. This inhibition can be relieved by adding lactose or isopropyl-β-D-thiogalactopyranoside (IPTG).
   8939..8960    +  protein_bind   CAP binding site: CAP binding activates transcription in the presence of cAMP. E. coli catabolite activator protein
   8975..9005    +  promoter       lac promoter: promoter for the E. coli lac operon
   9013..9029    +  protein_bind   lac operator: The lac repressor binds to the lac operator to inhibit transcription in E. coli. This inhibition can be relieved by adding lactose or isopropyl-β-D-thiogalactopyranoside (IPTG). lac repressor encoded by lacI
   9074..9092    +  promoter       T3 promoter: promoter for bacteriophage T3 RNA polymerase
>Addgene plasmid #142211 | TFORF0891 | addgene full sequence | sequence record 397720 | Addgene NGS Result
TTAATGTAGTCTTATGCAATACTCTTGTAGTCTTGCAACATGGTAACGATGAGTTAGCAACATGCCTTAC
AAGGAGAGAAAAAGCACCGTGCATGCCGATTGGTGGAAGTAAGGTGGTACGATCGTGCCTTATTAGGAAG
GCAACAGACGGGTCTGACATGGATTGGACGAACCACTGAATTGCCGCATTGCAGAGATATTGTATTTAAG
TGCCTAGCTCGATACATAAACGGGTCTCTCTGGTTAGACCAGATCTGAGCCTGGGAGCTCTCTGGCTAAC
TAGGGAACCCACTGCTTAAGCCTCAATAAAGCTTGCCTTGAGTGCTTCAAGTAGTGTGTGCCCGTCTGTT
GTGTGACTCTGGTAACTAGAGATCCCTCAGACCCTTTTAGTCAGTGTGGAAAATCTCTAGCAGTGGCGCC
CGAACAGGGACTTGAAAGCGAAAGGGAAACCAGAGGAGCTCTCTCGACGCAGGACTCGGCTTGCTGAAGC
GCGCACGGCAAGAGGCGAGGGGCGGCGACTGGTGAGTACGCCAAAAATTTTGACTAGCGGAGGCTAGAAG
GAGAGAGATGGGTGCGAGAGCGTCAGTATTAAGCGGGGGAGAATTAGATCGCGATGGGAAAAAATTCGGT
TAAGGCCAGGGGGAAAGAAAAAATATAAATTAAAACATATAGTATGGGCAAGCAGGGAGCTAGAACGATT
CGCAGTTAATCCTGGCCTGTTAGAAACATCAGAAGGCTGTAGACAAATACTGGGACAGCTACAACCATCC
CTTCAGACAGGATCAGAAGAACTTAGATCATTATATAATACAGTAGCAACCCTCTATTGTGTGCATCAAA
GGATAGAGATAAAAGACACCAAGGAAGCTTTAGACAAGATAGAGGAAGAGCAAAACAAAAGTAAGACCAC
CGCACAGCAAGCGGCCGCTGATCTTCAGACCTGGAGGAGGAGATATGAGGGACAATTGGAGAAGTGAATT
ATATAAATATAAAGTAGTAAAAATTGAACCATTAGGAGTAGCACCCACCAAGGCAAAGAGAAGAGTGGTG
CAGAGAGAAAAAAGAGCAGTGGGAATAGGAGCTTTGTTCCTTGGGTTCTTGGGAGCAGCAGGAAGCACTA
TGGGCGCAGCGTCAATGACGCTGACGGTACAGGCCAGACAATTATTGTCTGGTATAGTGCAGCAGCAGAA
CAATTTGCTGAGGGCTATTGAGGCGCAACAGCATCTGTTGCAACTCACAGTCTGGGGCATCAAGCAGCTC
CAGGCAAGAATCCTGGCTGTGGAAAGATACCTAAAGGATCAACAGCTCCTGGGGATTTGGGGTTGCTCTG
GAAAACTCATTTGCACCACTGCTGTGCCTTGGAATGCTAGTTGGAGTAATAAATCTCTGGAACAGATTTG
GAATCACACGACCTGGATGGAGTGGGACAGAGAAATTAACAATTACACAAGCTTAATACACTCCTTAATT
GAAGAATCGCAAAACCAGCAAGAAAAGAATGAACAAGAATTATTGGAATTAGATAAATGGGCAAGTTTGT
GGAATTGGTTTAACATAACAAATTGGCTGTGGTATATAAAATTATTCATAATGATAGTAGGAGGCTTGGT
AGGTTTAAGAATAGTTTTTGCTGTACTTTCTATAGTGAATAGAGTTAGGCAGGGATATTCACCATTATCG
TTTCAGACCCACCTCCCAACCCCGAGGGGACCCATGCATTGCATCTCAATTAGTCAGCAACCAGGTGTGG
AAAGTCCCCAGGCTCCCCAGCAGGCAGAAGTATGCAAAGCATGCGTCTCAATTAGTCAGCAACCATAGTC
CCGCCCCTAACTCCGCCCATCCCGCCCCTAACTCCGCCCAGTTCCGCCCATTCTCCGCCCCATGGCTGAC
TAATTTTTTTTATTTATGCAGAGGCCGAGGCCGCCTCGGCCTCTGAGCTATTCCAGAAGTAGTGAGGAGG
CTTTTTTGGAGGCCTAGGCTTTTGCAAAAAGCTTTCTAGAGGTACCACCGGAGCTTACCATGACCGAGTA
CAAGCCCACGGTGCGCCTCGCCACCCGCGACGACGTCCCCAGGGCCGTACGCACCCTCGCCGCCGCGTTC
GCCGACTACCCCGCCACGCGCCACACCGTCGATCCGGACCGCCACATCGAGCGGGTCACCGAGCTGCAAG
AACTCTTCCTCACGCGCGTCGGGCTCGACATCGGCAAGGTGTGGGTCGCGGACGACGGCGCCGCCGTGGC
GGTCTGGACCACGCCGGAGAGCGTCGAAGCGGGGGCGGTGTTCGCCGAGATCGGCCCGCGCATGGCCGAG
TTGAGCGGTTCCCGGCTGGCCGCGCAGCAACAGATGGAAGGCCTCCTGGCGCCGCACCGGCCCAAGGAGC
CCGCGTGGTTCCTGGCCACCGTCGGCGTCTCGCCCGACCACCAGGGCAAGGGTCTGGGCAGCGCCGTCGT
GCTCCCCGGAGTGGAGGCGGCCGAGCGCGCCGGGGTGCCCGCCTTCCTGGAGACCTCCGCGCCCCGCAAC
CTCCCCTTCTACGAGCGGCTCGGCTTCACCGTCACCGCCGACGTCGAGGTGCCCGAAGGACCGCGCACCT
GGTGCATGACCCGCAAGCCCGGTGCCAGTTAACGAATTCTAGATCTTGAGACAAATGGCAGTATTCATCC
ACAATTTTAAAAGAAAAGGGGGGATTGGGGGGTACAGTGCAGGGGAAAGAATAGTAGACATAATAGCAAC
AGACATACAAACTAAAGAATTACAAAAACAAATTACAAAAATTCAAAATTTTCGGGTTTATTACAGGGAC
AGCAGAGATCCACTTTGGCGCCGGCTCGAGGCCTGCAGGTGCAAAGATGGATAAAGTTTTAAACAGAGAG
GAATCTTTGCAGCTAATGGACCTTCTAGGTCTTGAAAGGAGTGGGAATTGGCTCCGGTGCCCGTCAGTGG
GCAGAGCGCACATCGCCCACAGTCCCCGAGAAGTTGGGGGGAGGGGTCGGCAATTGAACCGGTGCCTAGA
GAAGGTGGCGCGGGGTAAACTGGGAAAGTGATGTCGTGTACTGGCTCCGCCTTTTTCCCGAGGGTGGGGG
AGAACCGTATATAAGTGCAGTAGTCGCCGTGAACGTTCTTTTTCGCAACGGGTTTGCCGCCAGAACACAG
GTAAGTGCCGTGTGTGGTTCCCGCGGGCCTGGCCTCTTTACGGGTTATGGCCCTTGCGTGCCTTGAATTA
CTTCCACCTGGCTGCAGTACGTGATTCTTGATCCCGAGCTTCGGGTTGGAAGTGGGTGGGAGAGTTCGAG
GCCTTGCGCTTAAGGAGCCCCTTCGCCTCGTGCTTGAGTTGAGGCCTGGCCTGGGCGCTGGGGCCGCCGC
GTGCGAATCTGGTGGCACCTTCGCGCCTGTCTCGCTGCTTTCGATAAGTCTCTAGCCATTTAAAATTTTT
GATGACCTGCTGCGACGCTTTTTTTCTGGCAAGATAGTCTTGTAAATGCGGGCCAAGATCTGCACACTGG
TATTTCGGTTTTTGGGGCCGCGGGCGGCGACGGGGCCCGTGCGTCCCAGCGCACATGTTCGGCGAGGCGG
GGCCTGCGAGCGCGGCCACCGAGAATCGGACGGGGGTAGTCTCAAGCTGGCCGGCCTGCTCTGGTGCCTG
GCCTCGCGCCGCCGTGTATCGCCCCGCCCTGGGCGGCAAGGCTGGCCCGGTCGGCACCAGTTGCGTGAGC
GGAAAGATGGCCGCTTCCCGGCCCTGCTGCAGGGAGCTCAAAATGGAGGACGCGGCGCTCGGGAGAGCGG
GCGGGTGAGTCACCCACACAAAGGAAAAGGGCCTTTCCGTCCTCAGCCGTCGCTTCATGTGACTCCACGG
AGTACCGGGCGCCGTCCAGGCACCTCGATTAGTTCTCGAGCTTTTGGAGTACGTCGTCTTTAGGTTGGGG
GGAGGGGTTTTATGCGATGGAGTTTCCCCACACTGAGTGGGTGGAGACTGAAGTTAGGCCAGCTTGGCAC
TTGATGTAATTCTCCTTGGAATTTGCCCTTTTTGAGTTTGGATCTTGGTTCATTCTCAAGCCTCAGACAG
TGGTTCAAAGTTTTTTTCTTCCATTTCAGGTGTCGTGAGGCTAGCACCGCCACCATGGCTGCGGGGATGT
ATTTGGAACATTATCTGGACAGTATTGAAAACCTTCCCTTTGAATTACAGAGAAACTTTCAGCTCATGAG
GGACCTAGACCAAAGAACAGAGGACCTGAAGGCTGAAATTGACAAGTTGGCCACTGAGTATATGAGTAGT
GCCCGCAGCCTGAGCTCCGAGGAAAAATTGGCCCTTCTCAAACAGATCCAGGAAGCCTATGGCAAGTGCA
AGGAATTTGGTGACGACAAGGTGCAGCTTGCCATGCAGACCTATGAGATGGTGGACAAACACATTCGGCG
GCTGGACACAGACCTGGCCCGTTTTGAGGCTGATCTCAAGGAGAAACAGATTGAGTCAAGTGACTATGAC
AGCTCTTCCAGCAAAGGCAAAAAGAAAGGCCGGACTCAAAAGGAGAAGAAAGCTGCTCGTGCTCGTTCCA
AAGGGAAAAACTCGGATGAAGAAGCCCCCAAGACTGCCCAGAAGAAGTTAAAGCTCGTGCGCACAAGTCC
TGAGTATGGGATGCCCTCAGTGACCTTTGGCAGTGTCCACCCCTCTGATGTGTTGGATATGCCTGTGGAT
CCCAACGAACCCACCTATTGCCTTTGTCACCAGGTCTCCTATGGAGAGATGATTGGCTGTGACAACCCTG
ATTGTTCCATTGAGTGGTTCCATTTTGCCTGTGTGGGGCTGACAACCAAGCCTCGGGGGAAATGGTTTTG
CCCACGCTGCTCCCAAGAACGGAAGAAGAAATAGTAATGAACTAGTCCGTAACTTGAAAGTATTTCGATT
TCTTGGCTTTATATATCTTGTGGAAAGGACGACAGGGTCACGGACTACGAGTCATCACGCGTTAAGTCGA
CAATCAACCTCTGGATTACAAAATTTGTGAAAGATTGACTGGTATTCTTAACTATGTTGCTCCTTTTACG
CTATGTGGATACGCTGCTTTAATGCCTTTGTATCATGCTATTGCTTCCCGTATGGCTTTCATTTTCTCCT
CCTTGTATAAATCCTGGTTGCTGTCTCTTTATGAGGAGTTGTGGCCCGTTGTCAGGCAACGTGGCGTGGT
GTGCACTGTGTTTGCTGACGCAACCCCCACTGGTTGGGGCATTGCCACCACCTGTCAGCTCCTTTCCGGG
ACTTTCGCTTTCCCCCTCCCTATTGCCACGGCGGAACTCATCGCCGCCTGCCTTGCCCGCTGCTGGACAG
GGGCTCGGCTGTTGGGCACTGACAATTCCGTGGTGTTGTCGGGGAAATCATCGTCCTTTCCTTGGCTGCT
CGCCTGTGTTGCCACCTGGATTCTGCGCGGGACGTCCTTCTGCTACGTCCCTTCGGCCCTCAATCCAGCG
GACCTTCCTTCCCGCGGCCTGCTGCCGGCTCTGCGGCCTCTTCCGCGTCTTCGCCTTCGCCCTCAGACGA
GTCGGATCTCCCTTTGGGCCGCCTCCCCGCGTCGACTTTAAGACCAATGACTTACAAGGCAGCTGTAGAT
CTTAGCCACTTTTTAAAAGAAAAGGGGGGACTGGAAGGGCTAATTCACTCCCAACGAAGACAAGATCTGC
TTTTTGCTTGTACTGGGTCTCTCTGGTTAGACCAGATCTGAGCCTGGGAGCTCTCTGGCTAACTAGGGAA
CCCACTGCTTAAGCCTCAATAAAGCTTGCCTTGAGTGCTTCAAGTAGTGTGTGCCCGTCTGTTGTGTGAC
TCTGGTAACTAGAGATCCCTCAGACCCTTTTAGTCAGTGTGGAAAATCTCTAGCAGTACGTATAGTAGTT
CATGTCATCTTATTATTCAGTATTTATAACTTGCAAAGAAATGAATATCAGAGAGTGAGAGGAACTTGTT
TATTGCAGCTTATAATGGTTACAAATAAAGCAATAGCATCACAAATTTCACAAATAAAGCATTTTTTTCA
CTGCATTCTAGTTGTGGTTTGTCCAAACTCATCAATGTATCTTATCATGTCTGGCTCTAGCTATCCCGCC
CCTAACTCCGCCCATCCCGCCCCTAACTCCGCCCAGTTCCGCCCATTCTCCGCCCCATGGCTGACTAATT
TTTTTTATTTATGCAGAGGCCGAGGCCGCCTCGGCCTCTGAGCTATTCCAGAAGTAGTGAGGAGGCTTTT
TTGGAGGCCTAGGGACGTACCCAATTCGCCCTATAGTGAGTCGTATTACGCGCGCTCACTGGCCGTCGTT
TTACAACGTCGTGACTGGGAAAACCCTGGCGTTACCCAACTTAATCGCCTTGCAGCACATCCCCCTTTCG
CCAGCTGGCGTAATAGCGAAGAGGCCCGCACCGATCGCCCTTCCCAACAGTTGCGCAGCCTGAATGGCGA
ATGGG
[124 nt withheld, positions 6446-6569]
C
[91 nt withheld, positions 6571-6661]
A
[49 nt withheld, positions 6663-6711]
CCTTTGACGTTGGAGTCCACGTTCTTT
[37 nt withheld, positions 6739-6775]
ACCCTATCTCGGTCTATTCTTTTGATTTATAAGGGATTTTGCCGATTTCGGCCTATTGGTTAAAAAATGA
GCTGATTTAACAAAAATTTAACGCGAATTTTAACAAAATATTAACGCTTACAATTTAGGTGGCACTTTTC
GGGGAAATGTGCGCGGAACCCCTATTTGTTTATTTTTCTAAATACATTCAAATATGTATCCGCTCATGAG
ACAATAACCCTGATAAATGCTTCAATAATATTGAAAAAGGAAGAGTATGAGTATTCAACATTTCCGTGTC
GCCCTTATTCCCTTTTTTGCGGCATTTTGCCTTCCTGTTTTTGCTCACCCAGAAACGCTGGTGAAAGTAA
AAGATGCTGAAGATCAGTTGGGTGCACGAGTGGGTTACATCGAACTGGATCTCAACAGCGGTAAGATCCT
TGAGAGTTTTCGCCCCGAAGAACGTTTTCCAATGATGAGCACTTTTAAAGTTCTGCTATGTGGCGCGGTA
TTATCCCGTATTGACGCCGGGCAAGAGCAACTCGGTCGCCGCATACACTATTCTCAGAATGACTTGGTTG
AGTACTCACCAGTCACAGAAAAGCATCTTACGGATGGCATGACAGTAAGAGAATTATGCAGTGCTGCCAT
AACCATGAGTGATAACACTGCGGCCAACTTACTTCTGACAACGATCGGAGGACCGAAGGAGCTAACCGCT
TTTTTGCACAACATGGGGGATCATGTAACTCGCCTTGATCGTTGGGAACCGGAGCTGAATGAAGCCATAC
CAAACGACGAGCGTGACACCACGATGCCTGTAGCAATGGCAACAACGTTGCGCAAACTATTAACTGGCGA
ACTACTTACTCTAGCTTCCCGGCAACAATTAATAGACTGGATGGAGGCGGATAAAGTTGCAGGACCACTT
CTGCGCTCGGCCCTTCCGGCTGGCTGGTTTATTGCTGATAAATCTGGAGCCGGTGAGCGTGGGTCTCGCG
GTATCATTGCAGCACTGGGGCCAGATGGTAAGCCCTCCCGTATCGTAGTTATCTACACGACGGGGAGTCA
GGCAACTATGGATGAACGAAATAGACAGATCGCTGAGATAGGTGCCTCACTGATTAAGCATTGGTAACTG
TCAGACCAAGTTTACTCATATATACTTTAGATTGATTTAAAACTTCATTTTTAATTTAAAAGGATCTAGG
TGAAGATCCTTTTTGATAATCTCATGACCAAAATCCCTTAACGTGAGTTTTCGTTCCACTGAGCGTCAGA
CCCCGTAGAAAAGATCAAAGGATCTTCTTGAGATCCTTTTTTTCTGCGCGTAATCTGCTGCTTGCAAACA
AAAAAACCACCGCTACCAGCGGTGGTTTGTTTGCCGGATCAAGAGCTACCAACTCTTTTTCCGAAGGTAA
CTGGCTTCAGCAGAGCGCAGATACCAAATACTGTTCTTCTAGTGTAGCCGTAGTTAGGCCACCACTTCAA
GAACTCTGTAGCACCGCCTACATACCTCGCTCTGCTAATCCTGTTACCAGTGGCTGCTGCCAGTGGCGAT
AAGTCGTGTCTTACCGGGTTGGACTCAAGACGATAGTTACCGGATAAGGCGCAGCGGTCGGGCTGAACGG
GGGGTTCGTGCACACAGCCCAGCTTGGAGCGAACGACCTACACCGAACTGAGATACCTACAGCGTGAGCT
ATGAGAAAGCGCCACGCTTCCCGAAGGGAGAAAGGCGGACAGGTATCCGGTAAGCGGCAGGGTCGGAACA
GGAGAGCGCACGAGGGAGCTTCCAGGGGGAAACGCCTGGTATCTTTATAGTCCTGTCGGGTTTCGCCACC
TCTGACTTGAGCGTCGATTTTTGTGATGCTCGTCAGGGGGGCGGAGCCTATGGAAAAACGCCAGCAACGC
GGCCTTTTTACGGTTCCTGGCCTTTTGCTGGCCTTTTGCTCACATGTTCTTTCCTGCGTTATCCCCTGAT
TCTGTGGATAACCGTATTACCGCCTTTGAGTGAGCTGATACCGCTCGCCGCAGCCGAACGACCGAGCGCA
GCGAGTCAGTGAGCGAGGAAGCGGAAGAGCGCCCAATACGCAAACCGCCTCTCCCCGCGCGTTGGCCGAT
TCATTAATGCAGCTGGCACGACAGGTTTCCCGACTGGAAAGCGGGCAGTGAGCGCAACGCAATTAATGTG
AGTTAGCTCACTCATTAGGCACCCCAGGCTTTACACTTTATGCTTCCGGCTCGTATGTTGTGTGGAATTG
TGAGCGGATAACAATTTCACACAGGAAACAGCTATGACCATGATTACGCCAAGCGCGCAATTAACCCTCA
CTAAAGGGAACAAAAGCTGGAGCTGCAAGC
