>Addgene plasmid #142211 | TFORF0891 | depositor partial sequence | sequence record 278771 | Insert
ACCGCCACCATGGCTGCGGGGATGTATTTGGAACATTATCTGGACAGTATTGAAAACCTTCCCTTTGAAT
TACAGAGAAACTTTCAGCTCATGAGGGACCTAGACCAAAGAACAGAGGACCTGAAGGCTGAAATTGACAA
GTTGGCCACTGAGTATATGAGTAGTGCCCGCAGCCTGAGCTCCGAGGAAAAATTGGCCCTTCTCAAACAG
ATCCAGGAAGCCTATGGCAAGTGCAAGGAATTTGGTGACGACAAGGTGCAGCTTGCCATGCAGACCTATG
AGATGGTGGACAAACACATTCGGCGGCTGGACACAGACCTGGCCCGTTTTGAGGCTGATCTCAAGGAGAA
ACAGATTGAGTCAAGTGACTATGACAGCTCTTCCAGCAAAGGCAAAAAGAAAGGCCGGACTCAAAAGGAG
AAGAAAGCTGCTCGTGCTCGTTCCAAAGGGAAAAACTCGGATGAAGAAGCCCCCAAGACTGCCCAGAAGA
AGTTAAAGCTCGTGCGCACAAGTCCTGAGTATGGGATGCCCTCAGTGACCTTTGGCAGTGTCCACCCCTC
TGATGTGTTGGATATGCCTGTGGATCCCAACGAACCCACCTATTGCCTTTGTCACCAGGTCTCCTATGGA
GAGATGATTGGCTGTGACAACCCTGATTGTTCCATTGAGTGGTTCCATTTTGCCTGTGTGGGGCTGACAA
CCAAGCCTCGGGGGAAATGGTTTTGCCCACGCTGCTCCCAAGAACGGAAGAAGAAATAGTAATGAACTAG
TCCGTAACTTGAAAGTATTTCGATTTCTTGGCTTTATATATCTTGTGGAAAGGACGACAGGGTCACGGAC
TACGAGTCATC
