>Addgene plasmid #142211 | TFORF0891 | depositor partial sequence | sequence record 278772 | Barcode
CAGGGTCACGGACTACGAGTCATC
